Addgene plasmid #197918: myr-palm-mNeonGreen
Purpose: Monomer expression vector with plasma membrane localization signal
Depositing lab: Salvatore Chiantia. Publication: Benchmarking of novel green fluorescent proteins for the quantification of protein oligomerization in living cells. Petrich A, Aji AK, Dunsing V, Chiantia S. PLoS One. 2023 Aug 3;18(8):e0285486. doi: 10.1371/journal.pone.0285486. eCollection 2023. PubMed 37535571.
Backbone
  Vector backbone: mEGFP-C1
  Vector type: Mammalian Expression
Growth in bacteria
  Bacterial resistance: Kanamycin, 50 μg/mL
  Growth temperature: 37°C
  Growth strain: DH5alpha
  Copy number: High Copy
Gene/Insert
  Gene/Insert name: glycosylphosphatidylinositol-mNeonGreen
  Species: Other
  Mutation: none
  Cloning method: Restriction Enzyme; 5′ cloning site Unknown (unknown if destroyed)
Terms and licenses: Academic/Nonprofit Terms; Industry Terms: Not Available to Industry
How to cite: myr-palm-mNeonGreen was a gift from Salvatore Chiantia (Addgene plasmid # 197918 ; http://n2t.net/addgene:197918 ; RRID:Addgene_197918)
