[The description below was written by a language model from this plasmid's Addgene catalogue record and pLannotate feature annotations shown in this document.]
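Description:
myr-palm-mNeonGreen is a mammalian expression plasmid built on the mEGFP-C1 backbone, designed to produce the monomeric yellow-green fluorescent protein mNeonGreen anchored to the plasma membrane. Expression is driven by the human cytomegalovirus immediate-early enhancer and promoter and terminated by the SV40 polyadenylation signal. The annotated mNeonGreen coding sequence lies a short distance downstream of a remnant of the multiple cloning site. The unannotated stretch between them is where an N-terminal myristoylation/palmitoylation signal would be expected from the plasmid name, although the feature table does not label such a motif. The catalogue insert field instead reads "glycosylphosphatidylinositol-mNeonGreen", which conflicts with the plasmid name. The record does not resolve this discrepancy, and it states only that the construct carries a plasma membrane localization signal. Small fragments annotated as SV40 large T antigen, ble and bGH poly(A) appear to be incidental partial matches within backbone sequence rather than functional elements.

The plasmid is propagated in E. coli at high copy through a ColE1/pUC-type origin and also carries an f1 phage origin. A single NeoR/KanR (Tn5 aminoglycoside phosphotransferase) gene is placed behind tandem bacterial (bla) and SV40 early promoters and followed by the HSV TK polyadenylation signal. This arrangement gives kanamycin resistance in bacteria and allows G418 selection in mammalian cells.

According to the record, the construct is a monomer expression vector. The associated study benchmarks green fluorescent proteins for quantifying protein oligomerization in living cells, so this plasmid most likely serves as the membrane-bound monomeric brightness reference in those measurements.
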