Features (pLannotate 1.2.2; 14 found; start..end, strand, type, name):
     61..364     +  enhancer       CMV enhancer: human cytomegalovirus immediate early enhancer
    365..568     +  promoter       CMV promoter: human cytomegalovirus (CMV) immediate early promoter
    591..654     +  misc_feature   MCS (fragment): multiple cloning site
    718..1428    +  CDS            mNeonGreen: bright monomeric yellow-green fluorescent protein derived from LanYFP (Shaner et al., 2013)
   1445..1528    +  CDS            large T antigen (fragment): large T antigen from SV40 (simian virus 40)
   1551..1672    +  polyA_signal   SV40 poly(A) signal: SV40 polyadenylation signal
   1706..2134    -  rep_origin     f1 ori (sequence partly withheld): f1 bacteriophage origin of replication; arrow indicates direction of (+) strand synthesis
   2161..2265    +  promoter       AmpR promoter: bla
   2267..2624    +  promoter       SV40 promoter: SV40 enhancer and early promoter
   2659..3453    +  CDS            NeoR/KanR: aminoglycoside phosphotransferase from Tn5; aph(3')-II (or nptII); confers resistance to neomycin, kanamycin, and G418 (Geneticin®)
   3474..3626    +  CDS            ble (fragment): BLE_KLEPN - Experimental evidence at protein level: Swiss-Prot protein existence level 1. Binding protein with a strong affinity to the bleomycin family of antibiotics. Binds to CL990; an antimitotic-antibiotic compound. From Klebsiella pneumoniae.
   3685..3732    +  polyA_signal   HSV TK poly(A) signal: herpes simplex virus thymidine kinase polyadenylation signal (Cole and Stacy, 1985)
   3823..3839    -  polyA_signal   bGH poly(A) signal (fragment): bovine growth hormone polyadenylation signal
   4061..4649    +  rep_origin     ori: high-copy-number ColE1/pMB1/pBR322/pUC origin of replication
>Addgene plasmid #197918 | myr-palm-mNeonGreen | addgene full sequence | sequence record 390501 | Addgene NGS Result
TAGTTATTAATAGTAATCAATTACGGGGTCATTAGTTCATAGCCCATATATGGAGTTCCGCGTTACATAA
CTTACGGTAAATGGCCCGCCTGGCTGACCGCCCAACGACCCCCGCCCATTGACGTCAATAATGACGTATG
TTCCCATAGTAACGCCAATAGGGACTTTCCATTGACGTCAATGGGTGGAGTATTTACGGTAAACTGCCCA
CTTGGCAGTACATCAAGTGTATCATATGCCAAGTACGCCCCCTATTGACGTCAATGACGGTAAATGGCCC
GCCTGGCATTATGCCCAGTACATGACCTTATGGGACTTTCCTACTTGGCAGTACATCTACGTATTAGTCA
TCGCTATTACCATGGTGATGCGGTTTTGGCAGTACATCAATGGGCGTGGATAGCGGTTTGACTCACGGGG
ATTTCCAAGTCTCCACCCCATTGACGTCAATGGGAGTTTGTTTTGGCACCAAAATCAACGGGACTTTCCA
AAATGTCGTAACAACTCCGCCCCATTGACGCAAATGGGCGGTAGGCGTGTACGGTGGGAGGTCTATATAA
GCAGAGCTGGTTTAGTGAACCGTCAGATCCGCTAGCGCTACCGGACTCAGATCTCGAGCTCAAGCTTCGA
ATTCTGCAGTCGACGGTACCGCGGACCATGGGATGTATTAAATCAAAAAGGAAAGACAATCTCAATGACG
ATGAACCGGTCGCCACCATGGTGAGCAAGGGCGAGGAGGATAACATGGCCTCTCTCCCAGCGACACATGA
GTTACACATCTTTGGCTCCATCAACGGTGTGGACTTTGACATGGTGGGTCAGGGCACCGGCAATCCAAAT
GATGGTTATGAGGAGTTAAACCTGAAGTCCACCAAGGGTGACCTCCAGTTCTCCCCCTGGATTCTGGTCC
CTCATATCGGGTATGGCTTCCATCAGTACCTGCCCTACCCTGACGGGATGTCGCCTTTCCAGGCCGCCAT
GGTAGATGGCTCCGGATACCAAGTCCATCGCACAATGCAGTTTGAAGATGGTGCCTCCCTTACTGTTAAC
TACCGCTACACCTACGAGGGAAGCCACATCAAAGGAGAGGCCCAGGTGAAGGGGACTGGTTTCCCTGCTG
ACGGTCCTGTGATGACCAACTCGCTGACCGCTGCGGACTGGTGCAGGTCGAAGAAGACTTACCCCAACGA
CAAAACCATCATCAGTACCTTTAAGTGGAGTTACACCACTGGAAATGGCAAGCGCTACCGGAGCACTGCG
CGGACCACCTACACCTTTGCCAAGCCAATGGCGGCTAACTATCTGAAGAACCAGCCGATGTACGTGTTCC
GTAAGACGGAGCTCAAGCACTCCAAGACCGAGCTCAACTTCAAGGAGTGGCAAAAGGCCTTTACCGATGT
GATGGGCATGGACGAGCTGTACAAGTAAAGCGGCCGCGACTCTAGATCATAATCAGCCATACCACATTTG
TAGAGGTTTTACTTGCTTTAAAAAACCTCCCACACCTCCCCCTGAACCTGAAACATAAAATGAATGCAAT
TGTTGTTGTTAACTTGTTTATTGCAGCTTATAATGGTTACAAATAAAGCAATAGCATCACAAATTTCACA
AATAAAGCATTTTTTTCACTGCATTCTAGTTGTGGTTTGTCCAAACTCATCAATGTATCTTAAGGCGTAA
ATTGTAAGCGTTAATATTTTGTTAAAATTCGCGTTAAATTTTTGTTAAATCAGCTCATTTTTTAACCAAT
AGGCCGAAATCGGCAAAATCCCTTATAAATCAAAAGAATAGACCGAGATAGGGT
[37 nt withheld, positions 1805-1841]
AAAGAACGTGGACTCCAACGTCAAAGG
[49 nt withheld, positions 1869-1917]
T
[91 nt withheld, positions 1919-2009]
G
[124 nt withheld, positions 2011-2134]
CAGGTGGCACTTTTCGGGGAAATGTGCGCGGAACCCCTATTTGTTTATTTTTCTAAATACATTCAAATAT
GTATCCGCTCATGAGACAATAACCCTGATAAATGCTTCAATAATATTGAAAAAGGAAGAGTCCTGAGGCG
GAAAGAACCAGCTGTGGAATGTGTGTCAGTTAGGGTGTGGAAAGTCCCCAGGCTCCCCAGCAGGCAGAAG
TATGCAAAGCATGCATCTCAATTAGTCAGCAACCAGGTGTGGAAAGTCCCCAGGCTCCCCAGCAGGCAGA
AGTATGCAAAGCATGCATCTCAATTAGTCAGCAACCATAGTCCCGCCCCTAACTCCGCCCATCCCGCCCC
TAACTCCGCCCAGTTCCGCCCATTCTCCGCCCCATGGCTGACTAATTTTTTTTATTTATGCAGAGGCCGA
GGCCGCCTCGGCCTCTGAGCTATTCCAGAAGTAGTGAGGAGGCTTTTTTGGAGGCCTAGGCTTTTGCAAA
GATCGATCAAGAGACAGGATGAGGATCGTTTCGCATGATTGAACAAGATGGATTGCACGCAGGTTCTCCG
GCCGCTTGGGTGGAGAGGCTATTCGGCTATGACTGGGCACAACAGACAATCGGCTGCTCTGATGCCGCCG
TGTTCCGGCTGTCAGCGCAGGGGCGCCCGGTTCTTTTTGTCAAGACCGACCTGTCCGGTGCCCTGAATGA
ACTGCAAGACGAGGCAGCGCGGCTATCGTGGCTGGCCACGACGGGCGTTCCTTGCGCAGCTGTGCTCGAC
GTTGTCACTGAAGCGGGAAGGGACTGGCTGCTATTGGGCGAAGTGCCGGGGCAGGATCTCCTGTCATCTC
ACCTTGCTCCTGCCGAGAAAGTATCCATCATGGCTGATGCAATGCGGCGGCTGCATACGCTTGATCCGGC
TACCTGCCCATTCGACCACCAAGCGAAACATCGCATCGAGCGAGCACGTACTCGGATGGAAGCCGGTCTT
GTCGATCAGGATGATCTGGACGAAGAGCATCAGGGGCTCGCGCCAGCCGAACTGTTCGCCAGGCTCAAGG
CGAGCATGCCCGACGGCGAGGATCTCGTCGTGACCCATGGCGATGCCTGCTTGCCGAATATCATGGTGGA
AAATGGCCGCTTTTCTGGATTCATCGACTGTGGCCGGCTGGGTGTGGCGGACCGCTATCAGGACATAGCG
TTGGCTACCCGTGATATTGCTGAAGAGCTTGGCGGCGAATGGGCTGACCGCTTCCTCGTGCTTTACGGTA
TCGCCGCTCCCGATTCGCAGCGCATCGCCTTCTATCGCCTTCTTGACGAGTTCTTCTGAGCGGGACTCTG
GGGTTCGAAATGACCGACCAAGCGACGCCCAACCTGCCATCACGAGATTTCGATTCCACCGCCGCCTTCT
ATGAAAGGTTGGGCTTCGGAATCGTTTTCCGGGACGCCGGCTGGATGATCCTCCAGCGCGGGGATCTCAT
GCTGGAGTTCTTCGCCCACCCTAGGGGGAGGCTAACTGAAACACGGAAGGAGACAATACCGGAAGGAACC
CGCGCTATGACGGCAATAAAAAGACAGAATAAAACGCACGGTGTTGGGTCGTTTGTTCATAAACGCGGGG
TTCGGTCCCAGGGCTGGCACTCTGTCGATACCCCACCGAGACCCCATTGGGGCCAATACGCCCGCGTTTC
TTCCTTTTCCCCACCCCACCCCCCAAGTTCGGGTGAAGGCCCAGGGCTCGCAGCCAACGTCGGGGCGGCA
GGCCCTGCCATAGCCTCAGGTTACTCATATATACTTTAGATTGATTTAAAACTTCATTTTTAATTTAAAA
GGATCTAGGTGAAGATCCTTTTTGATAATCTCATGACCAAAATCCCTTAACGTGAGTTTTCGTTCCACTG
AGCGTCAGACCCCGTAGAAAAGATCAAAGGATCTTCTTGAGATCCTTTTTTTCTGCGCGTAATCTGCTGC
TTGCAAACAAAAAAACCACCGCTACCAGCGGTGGTTTGTTTGCCGGATCAAGAGCTACCAACTCTTTTTC
CGAAGGTAACTGGCTTCAGCAGAGCGCAGATACCAAATACTGTTCTTCTAGTGTAGCCGTAGTTAGGCCA
CCACTTCAAGAACTCTGTAGCACCGCCTACATACCTCGCTCTGCTAATCCTGTTACCAGTGGCTGCTGCC
AGTGGCGATAAGTCGTGTCTTACCGGGTTGGACTCAAGACGATAGTTACCGGATAAGGCGCAGCGGTCGG
GCTGAACGGGGGGTTCGTGCACACAGCCCAGCTTGGAGCGAACGACCTACACCGAACTGAGATACCTACA
GCGTGAGCTATGAGAAAGCGCCACGCTTCCCGAAGGGAGAAAGGCGGACAGGTATCCGGTAAGCGGCAGG
GTCGGAACAGGAGAGCGCACGAGGGAGCTTCCAGGGGGAAACGCCTGGTATCTTTATAGTCCTGTCGGGT
TTCGCCACCTCTGACTTGAGCGTCGATTTTTGTGATGCTCGTCAGGGGGGCGGAGCCTATGGAAAAACGC
CAGCAACGCGGCCTTTTTACGGTTCCTGGCCTTTTGCTGGCCTTTTGCTCACATGTTCTTTCCTGCGTTA
TCCCCTGATTCTGTGGATAACCGTATTACCGCCATGCAT
